Addgene plasmid #22373: pCI-MOR261-1
Depositing lab: Hiroaki Matsunami. Depositing organization: Duke University. Publication: Odor coding by a Mammalian receptor repertoire. Saito H, Chi Q, Zhuang H, Matsunami H, Mainland JD. Sci Signal. 2009 . 2(60):ra9. 10.1126/scisignal.2000016 PubMed 19261596.
Backbone
  Vector backbone: pCI
  Backbone manufacturer: Promega
  Backbone size w/o insert (bp): 4006
  Vector type: Mammalian Expression
Growth in bacteria
  Bacterial resistance: Ampicillin, 100 μg/mL
  Growth temperature: 37°C
  Growth strain: DH5alpha
  Copy number: Unknown
Gene/Insert
  Gene/Insert name: MOR261-1 (alt name: Mus musculus olfactory receptor 447)
  Species: M. musculus (mouse)
  Insert size (bp): 933
  GenBank ID: NM_146988
  Entrez Gene: Olfr447 (a.k.a. MOR261-1, MGC129177)
  Tag / fusion protein: Rho (N terminal on insert)
  Cloning method: Restriction Enzyme; 5′ cloning site NheI (not destroyed); 3′ cloning site NotI (not destroyed)
  Sequencing primers: 5′ T7; 3′ EBV-rev
Terms and licenses: Academic/Nonprofit Terms; Industry Terms: Not Available to Industry
How to cite: pCI-MOR261-1 was a gift from Hiroaki Matsunami (Addgene plasmid # 22373 ; http://n2t.net/addgene:22373 ; RRID:Addgene_22373)
