[The description below was written by a language model from this plasmid's Addgene catalogue record and pLannotate feature annotations shown in this document.]
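Description:
pCI-MOR261-1 is a mammalian expression plasmid built on the Promega pCI backbone, carrying the mouse odorant receptor MOR261-1 (Olfr447) for heterologous expression in cultured cells. It is propagated in E. coli through a high-copy ColE1/pUC-type origin and selected with ampicillin via the β-lactamase gene and its native promoter. An f1 phage origin is also present, which allows production of single-stranded DNA. Short fragments annotated as lacZα, bom, rop and SV40 large T antigen are backbone remnants rather than functional units.

The expression cassette consists of the human cytomegalovirus immediate-early enhancer and promoter, followed by a chimeric β-globin/immunoglobulin heavy chain intron that generally improves mRNA processing and expression. A T7 promoter lies just upstream of the insert and can serve for in vitro transcription or as a sequencing primer site. An SV40 polyadenylation signal terminates the transcript. The receptor coding sequence of about 933 bp was cloned between NheI and NotI sites, both retained, and carries an N-terminal Rho tag. This rhodopsin-derived leader is commonly added to odorant receptors to aid cell-surface trafficking and allow detection, although it is not annotated separately in the feature table. The automated annotation labels the open reading frame as Olfr13 (MOR261-6), a related member of the same receptor subfamily. This most likely reflects a closest-homologue database match, since the catalogue identifies the insert as Olfr447.

The associated publication concerns odor coding by a mammalian receptor repertoire. This suggests the construct is one of a panel of receptor clones used to test odorant responses in transfected cells.
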