Features (pLannotate 1.2.2; 14 found; start..end, strand, type, name):
    140..517     +  enhancer       CMV enhancer: human cytomegalovirus immediate early enhancer
    519..718     +  promoter       CMV promoter: human cytomegalovirus (CMV) immediate early promoter
    857..989     +  intron         chimeric intron: chimera between introns from human β-globin and immunoglobulin heavy chain genes
   1034..1052    +  promoter       T7 promoter: promoter for bacteriophage T7 RNA polymerase
   1133..2044    +  CDS            Olfr13: OLF13_MOUSE - Also known as Mor261-6. Experimental evidence at transcript level: Swiss-Prot protein existence level 2. Odorant receptor. From Mus musculus (Mouse).
   2089..2210    -  polyA_signal   SV40 poly(A) signal: SV40 polyadenylation signal
   2233..2301    -  CDS            large T antigen (fragment): large T antigen from SV40 (simian virus 40)
   2320..2387    +  CDS            lacZα (fragment): LacZα fragment of β-galactosidase; lacZ fragment
   2391..2819    +  rep_origin     f1 ori (sequence partly withheld): f1 bacteriophage origin of replication; arrow indicates direction of (+) strand synthesis
   2847..2946    -  misc_feature   bom (fragment): basis of mobility region from pBR322
   3048..3083    -  CDS            rop (fragment): Rop protein, which maintains plasmids at low copy number; rop
   3178..3282    +  promoter       AmpR promoter: bla
   3283..4143    +  CDS            AmpR: β-lactamase; bla; confers resistance to ampicillin, carbenicillin, and related antibiotics
   4314..4902    +  rep_origin     ori: high-copy-number ColE1/pMB1/pBR322/pUC origin of replication
>Addgene plasmid #22373 | pCI-MOR261-1 | depositor full sequence | sequence record 10282 | Author sequence
TCAATATTGGCCATTAGCCATATTATTCATTGGTTATATAGCATAAATCAATATTGGCTATTGGCCATTG
CATACGTTGTATCTATATCATAATATGTACATTTATATTGGCTCATGTCCAATATGACCGCCATGTTGGC
ATTGATTATTGACTAGTTATTAATAGTAATCAATTACGGGGTCATTAGTTCATAGCCCATATATGGAGTT
CCGCGTTACATAACTTACGGTAAATGGCCCGCCTGGCTGACCGCCCAACGACCCCCGCCCATTGACGTCA
ATAATGACGTATGTTCCCATAGTAACGCCAATAGGGACTTTCCATTGACGTCAATGGGTGGAGTATTTAC
GGTAAACTGCCCACTTGGCAGTACATCAAGTGTATCATATGCCAAGTCCGCCCCCTATTGACGTCAATGA
CGGTAAATGGCCCGCCTGGCATTATGCCCAGTACATGACCTTACGGGACTTTCCTACTTGGCAGTACATC
TACGTATTAGTCATCGCTATTACCATGGTGATGCGGTTTTGGCAGTACACCAATGGGCGTGGATAGCGGT
TTGACTCACGGGGATTTCCAAGTCTCCACCCCATTGACGTCAATGGGAGTTTGTTTTGGCACCAAAATCA
ACGGGACTTTCCAAAATGTCGTAATAACCCCGCCCCGTTGACGCAAATGGGCGGTAGGCGTGTACGGTGG
GAGGTCTATATAAGCAGAGCTCGTTTAGTGAACCGTCAGATCACTAGAAGCTTTATTGCGGTAGTTTATC
ACAGTTAAATTGCTAACGCAGTCAGTGCTTCTGACACAACAGTCTCGAACTTAAGCTGCAGAAGTTGGTC
GTGAGGCACTGGGCAGGTAAGTATCAAGGTTACAAGACAGGTTTAAGGAGACCAATAGAAACTGGGCTTG
TCGAGACAGAGAAGACTCTTGCGTTTCTGATAGGCACCTATTGGTCTTACTGACATCCACTTTGCCTTTC
TCTCCACAGGTGTCCACTCCCAGTTCAATTACAGCTCTTAAGGCTAGAGTACTTAATACGACTCACTATA
GGCTAGCATGAATGGCACAGAAGGCCCTAACTTCTACGTGCCCTTCTCCAATGCGACGGGTGTGGTACGC
GAATTCACGCGTATGGGGGGAAATCAGACCTTGATCACACAGTTCATCCTCCTGGGATTTCCTCTCAGCC
CGAGGATGCAGATGCTCCTCTTTGCCCTCTTCTCCCTGTTCTATGCCTTCACCCTGCTGGGAAATGGGAC
CATCCTGGGACTTATCTGCCTGGACTCCAGACTCCACACTCCCATGTACTTCTTTCTGTCTCACCTGGCC
ATCGTTGACATTGCCTATGCCTGCAACACAGTGCCCCAGATGCTGGTAAACCTCATGGATCCAGCCAAGC
CAATCTCTTTCGCTGGCTGCATGACACAGACCTTTCTCTTTTTGACGTTTGCACACACGGAATGTCTCCT
ACTGGTGGTGATGTCCTATGATCGATATGTAGCCATCTGCCACCCACTCCGATATACTGCTATCATGAGC
TGGAGAGTTTGTGTTATCCTGGTGCTGACTTCCTGGATTTTAGGAGTACTCTTGGCCCTGGTCCATCTAG
TATTGTTGTTACCATTACCCTTCTGCGGCTCACAAAAAGTGAATCACTTTTTCTGTGAAATTATAGCTGT
TCTCAAACTTGCTTGTTCAGATACCCGCATCAATGAGTTAATGGTTTTGGCTGGGGCTGTGTCTGTGCTT
GTCGGACCATTTTCTTCAATTGTAGTCTCTTATGCTCATATTCTGTGTGCCATCCTGAAGATTAAGTCAC
AGCAGGGGCGCCAGAAAGCCTTCTCCACTTGCTCCTCTCATCTCTGTGTTGTTGGACTCTTTTATGGTAC
AGCCATTGTCATGTACATTGGGCCTCAACACGGGAAGTCCAATGAGCAGAAGAAATATCTCTTGCTATTC
CATAGCCTTTTTAATCCTATGCTCAACCCCCTGATCTATAGTCTGAGGAACAAAGAGGTCAAAAGTGCTC
TGAAGAGGACACTCTTAAAGGAGGACACCTCTTGAGCGGCCGCTTCGAGCAGACATGATAAGATACATTG
ATGAGTTTGGACAAACCACAACTAGAATGCAGTGAAAAAAATGCTTTATTTGTGAAATTTGTGATGCTAT
TGCTTTATTTGTAACCATTATAAGCTGCAATAAACAAGTTAACAACAACAATTGCATTCATTTTATGTTT
CAGGTTCAGGGGGAGATGTGGGAGGTTTTTTAAAGCAAGTAAAACCTCTACAAATGTGGTAAAATCGATA
AGGATCCGGGCTGGCGTAATAGCGAAGAGGCCCGCACCGATCGCCCTTCCCAACAGTTGCGCAGCCTGAA
TGGCGAATGG
[124 nt withheld, positions 2391-2514]
C
[91 nt withheld, positions 2516-2606]
A
[49 nt withheld, positions 2608-2656]
CCTTTGACGTTGGAGTCCACGTTCTTT
[37 nt withheld, positions 2684-2720]
ACCCTATCTCGGTCTATTCTTTTGATTTATAAGGGATTTTGCCGATTTCGGCCTATTGGTTAAAAAATGA
GCTGATTTAACAAAAATTTAACGCGAATTTTAACAAAATATTAACGCTTACAATTTCCTGATGCGGTATT
TTCTCCTTACGCATCTGTGCGGTATTTCACACCGCATATGGTGCACTCTCAGTACAATCTGCTCTGATGC
CGCATAGTTAAGCCAGCCCCGACACCCGCCAACACCCGCTGACGCGCCCTGACGGGCTTGTCTGCTCCCG
GCATCCGCTTACAGACAAGCTGTGACCGTCTCCGGGAGCTGCATGTGTCAGAGGTTTTCACCGTCATCAC
CGAAACGCGCGAGACGAAAGGGCCTCGTGATACGCCTATTTTTATAGGTTAATGTCATGATAATAATGGT
TTCTTAGACGTCAGGTGGCACTTTTCGGGGAAATGTGCGCGGAACCCCTATTTGTTTATTTTTCTAAATA
CATTCAAATATGTATCCGCTCATGAGACAATAACCCTGATAAATGCTTCAATAATATTGAAAAAGGAAGA
GTATGAGTATTCAACATTTCCGTGTCGCCCTTATTCCCTTTTTTGCGGCATTTTGCCTTCCTGTTTTTGC
TCACCCAGAAACGCTGGTGAAAGTAAAAGATGCTGAAGATCAGTTGGGTGCACGAGTGGGTTACATCGAA
CTGGATCTCAACAGCGGTAAGATCCTTGAGAGTTTTCGCCCCGAAGAACGTTTTCCAATGATGAGCACTT
TTAAAGTTCTGCTATGTGGCGCGGTATTATCCCGTATTGACGCCGGGCAAGAGCAACTCGGTCGCCGCAT
ACACTATTCTCAGAATGACTTGGTTGAGTACTCACCAGTCACAGAAAAGCATCTTACGGATGGCATGACA
GTAAGAGAATTATGCAGTGCTGCCATAACCATGAGTGATAACACTGCGGCCAACTTACTTCTGACAACGA
TCGGAGGACCGAAGGAGCTAACCGCTTTTTTGCACAACATGGGGGATCATGTAACTCGCCTTGATCGTTG
GGAACCGGAGCTGAATGAAGCCATACCAAACGACGAGCGTGACACCACGATGCCTGTAGCAATGGCAACA
ACGTTGCGCAAACTATTAACTGGCGAACTACTTACTCTAGCTTCCCGGCAACAATTAATAGACTGGATGG
AGGCGGATAAAGTTGCAGGACCACTTCTGCGCTCGGCCCTTCCGGCTGGCTGGTTTATTGCTGATAAATC
TGGAGCCGGTGAGCGTGGGTCTCGCGGTATCATTGCAGCACTGGGGCCAGATGGTAAGCCCTCCCGTATC
GTAGTTATCTACACGACGGGGAGTCAGGCAACTATGGATGAACGAAATAGACAGATCGCTGAGATAGGTG
CCTCACTGATTAAGCATTGGTAACTGTCAGACCAAGTTTACTCATATATACTTTAGATTGATTTAAAACT
TCATTTTTAATTTAAAAGGATCTAGGTGAAGATCCTTTTTGATAATCTCATGACCAAAATCCCTTAACGT
GAGTTTTCGTTCCACTGAGCGTCAGACCCCGTAGAAAAGATCAAAGGATCTTCTTGAGATCCTTTTTTTC
TGCGCGTAATCTGCTGCTTGCAAACAAAAAAACCACCGCTACCAGCGGTGGTTTGTTTGCCGGATCAAGA
GCTACCAACTCTTTTTCCGAAGGTAACTGGCTTCAGCAGAGCGCAGATACCAAATACTGTTCTTCTAGTG
TAGCCGTAGTTAGGCCACCACTTCAAGAACTCTGTAGCACCGCCTACATACCTCGCTCTGCTAATCCTGT
TACCAGTGGCTGCTGCCAGTGGCGATAAGTCGTGTCTTACCGGGTTGGACTCAAGACGATAGTTACCGGA
TAAGGCGCAGCGGTCGGGCTGAACGGGGGGTTCGTGCACACAGCCCAGCTTGGAGCGAACGACCTACACC
GAACTGAGATACCTACAGCGTGAGCTATGAGAAAGCGCCACGCTTCCCGAAGGGAGAAAGGCGGACAGGT
ATCCGGTAAGCGGCAGGGTCGGAACAGGAGAGCGCACGAGGGAGCTTCCAGGGGGAAACGCCTGGTATCT
TTATAGTCCTGTCGGGTTTCGCCACCTCTGACTTGAGCGTCGATTTTTGTGATGCTCGTCAGGGGGGCGG
AGCCTATGGAAAAACGCCAGCAACGCGGCCTTTTTACGGTTCCTGGCCTTTTGCTGGCCTTTTGCTCACA
TGGCTCGACAGATCT
