>Addgene plasmid #22373 | pCI-MOR261-1 | addgene partial sequence | sequence record 28206 | 22373 with T7
AGCCTACTTCTACGTGCCCTTCTCCAATGCGACGGGTGTGGTACGCGAATTCACGCGTATGGGGGGAAAT
CAGACCTTGATCACACAGTTCATCCTCCTGGGATTTCCTCTCAGCCCGAGGATGCAGATGCTCCTCTTTG
CCCTCTTCTCCCTGTTCTATGCCTTCACCCTGCTGGGAAATGGGACCATCCTGGGACTTATCTGCCTGGA
CTCCAGACTCCACACTCCCATGTACTTCTTTCTGTCTCACCTGGCCATCGTTGACATTGCCTATGCCTGC
AACACAGTGCCCCAGATGCTGGTAAACCTCATGGATCCAGCCAAGCCAATCTCTTTCGCTGGCTGCATGA
CACAGACCTTTCTCTTTTTGACGTTTGCACACACGGAATGTCTCCTACTGGTGGTGATGTCCTATGATCG
ATATGTAGCCATCTGCCACCCACTCCGATATACTGCTATCATGAGCTGGAGAGTTTGTGTTATCCTGGTG
CTGACTTCCTGGATTTTAGGAGTACTCTTGGCCCTGGTCCATCTAGTATTGTTGTTACCATTACCCTTCT
GCGGCTCACAAAAAGTGAATCACTTTTTCTGTGAAATTATAGCTGTTCTCAAACTTGCTTGTTCAGATAC
CCGCATCAATGAGTTAATGGTTTTGGCTGGGGCTGTGTCTGTGCTTGTCGGACCATTTTCTTCAATTGTA
GTCTCTTATGCTCATATTCTGTGTGCCATCCTGAAGATTAAGTCACAGCAGGGGCGCCAGAAAGCCTTCT
CCACTTGCTCCTCTCAATCTCTGTGTTGTTGGACTCTTTTATGGTACAGCCATTGTCATGTACATTGGGG
CCT
